>Addgene plasmid #79236 | pAB082d | depositor full sequence | sequence record 148357 | Full Sequence
TGAGATCCTTTTTTTCTGCGCGTAATCTGCTGCTTGCAAACAAAAAAACCACCGCTACCAGCGGTGGTTT
GTTTGCCGGATCAAGAGCTACCACCTCTTTTTCCGAAGGTAACTGGCTTCAGCAGAGCGCAGATACCAAA
TACTGTCCTTCTAGTGTAGCCGTAGTTAGGCCACCACTTCAAGAACTCTGTAGCACCGCCTACATACCTC
GCTCTGCTAATCCTGTTACCAGTGGCTGCTGCCAGTGGCGATAAGTCGTGTCTTACCGGGTTGGACTCAA
GACGATAGTTACCGGATAAGGCGCAGCGGTCGGGCTGAACGGGGGGTTCGTGCACACAGCCCAGCTTGGA
GCGAACGACCTACACCGAACTGAGATACCTACAGCGTGAGCTATGAGAAAGCGCCACGCTTCCCGAAGGG
AGAAAGGCGGACAGGTATCCGGTAAGCGGCAGGGTCGGAACAGGAGAGCGCACGAGGGAGCTTCCAGGGG
GAAACGCCTGGTATCTTTATAGTCCTGTCGGGTTTCGCCACCTCTGACTTGAGCGTCGATTTTTGTGATG
CTCGTCAGGGGGGCGGAGCCTATGGAAAAACGCCAGCAACGCGGCCTTTTTACGGTTCCTGGCCTTTTGC
TGGCCTTTTGCTCACATGTTCTTTCCTGCGTTATCCCCTGATTCTGTGGATAACCGTATTACCGCCTTTG
AGTGAGCTGATACCGCTCGCCGCAGCCGAACGACCGAGCGCAGCGAGTCAGTGAGCGAGGAAGCGGAAGA
GCGCCTGATGCGGTATTTTCTCCTTACGCATCTGTGCGGTATTTCACACCGCATATGGTGCACTCTCAGT
ACAATCTGCTCTGATGCCGCATAGTTAAGCCAGTATACACTCCGCTATCGCTACGTGACTGGGTCATGGC
TGCGCCCCGACACCCGCCAACACCCGCTGACGCGCCCTGACGGGCTTGTCTGCTCCCGGCATCCGCTTAC
AGACAAGCTGTGACCGTCTCCGGGAGCTGCATGTGTCAGAGGTTTTCACCGTCATCACCGAAACGCGCGA
GGCAGCTGCGGTAAAGCTCATCAGCGTGGTCGTGAAGCGATTCACAGATGTCTGCCTGTTCATCCGCGTC
CAGCTCGTTGAGTTTCTCCAGAAGCGTTAATGTCTGGCTTCTGATAAAGCGGGCCATGTTAAGGGCGGTT
TTTTCCTGTTTGGTCACTGATGCCTCCGTGTAAGGGGGATTTCTGTTCATGGGGGTAATGATACCGATGA
AACGAGAGAGGATGCTCACGATACGGGTTACTGATGATGAACAAGAGGACATCCGGTCAAATAAAACGAA
AGGCTCAGTCGAAAGACTGGGCCTTTCGTTTTGCTGAGGATTCTAGAGCACAGCTAACACCACGTCGTCC
CTATCTGCTGCCCTAGGTCTATGAGTGGTTGCTGGATAACTTTACGGGCATGCATAAGGCTCGGTATCTA
TATTCAGGGAGACCACAACGGTTTCCCTCTACAAATAATTTTGTTTAACTTTTACTAGAGTAAGGAGGAA
AAAAAA
[273 nt withheld, positions 1547-1819]
GCGGCCGCGGAACAAAAGCTTATTTCTGAAGAGGACTTGGATAGTAGAAGATATCCAATTCGAACAGTTT
CCCAATTAACAAGAGAAATTTATACAAACCCAGTATTAGAAAATTTTGATGGTAGTTTTCGAGGCTCGGC
TCAGGGCATAGAAAGAAGTATTAGGAGTCCACATTTGATGGATATACTTAACAGTATAACCATCTATACG
GATGCTCATAGGGGTTATTATTATTGGTCAGGGCATCAAATAATGGCTTCTCCTGTAGGGTTTTCGGGGC
CAGAATTCACTTTTCCGCTATATGGAACTATGGGAAATGCAGCTCCACAACAACGTATTGTTGCTCAACT
AGGTCAGGGCGTGTATAGAACATTATCGTCCACTTTATATAGAAGACCTTTTAATATAGGGATAAATAAT
CAACAACTATCTGTTCTTGACGGGACAGAATTTGCTTATGGAACCTCCTCAAATTTGCCATCCGCTGTAT
ACAGAAAAAGCGGAACGGTAGATTCGCTGGATGAAATACCGCCACAGAATAACAACGTGCCACCTAGGCA
AGGATTTAGTCATCGATTAAGCCATGTTTCAATGTTTCGTTCAGGCTTTAGTAATAGTAGTGTAAGTATA
ATAAGAGCTCCTATGTTCTCTTGGATACATCGTAGTGCTGAATTTAATAATTAACTTAATTAACGGCACT
CCTCAGCAAATATAATGACCCTCTTGATAACCCAAGAGGGCATTTTTTAATGCCCATGGCGTTTATTTGC
CGACTACCTTGGTGATCTCGCCTTTCACGTAGTGGACAAATTCTTCCAACTGATCTGCGCGCGAGGCCAA
GCGATCTTCTTCTTGTCCAAGATAAGCCTGTCTAGCTTCAAGTATGACGGGCTGATACTGGGCCGGCAGG
CGCTCCATTGCCCAGTCGGCAGCGACATCCTTCGGCGCGATTTTGCCGGTTACTGCGCTGTACCAAATGC
GGGACAACGTAAGCACTACATTTCGCTCATCGCCAGCCCAGTCGGGCGGCGAGTTCCATAGCGTTAAGGT
TTCATTTAGCGCCTCAAATAGATCCTGTTCAGGAACCGGATCAAAGAGTTCCTCCGCCGCTGGACCTACC
AAGGCAACGCTATGTTCTCTTGCTTTTGTCAGCAAGATAGCCAGATCAATGTCGATCGTGGCTGGCTCGA
AGATACCTGCAAGAATGTCATTGCGCTGCCATTCTCCAAATTGCAGTTCGCGCTTAGCTGGATAACGCCA
CGGAATGATGTCGTCGTGCACAACAATGGTGACTTCTACAGCGCGGAGAATCTCGCTCTCTCCAGGGGAA
GCCGAAGTTTCCAAAAGGTCGTTGATCAAAGCTCGCCGCGTTGTTTCATCAAGCCTTACGGTCACCGTAA
CCAGCAAATCAATATCACTGTGTGGCTTCAGGCCGCCATCCACTGCGGAGCCGTACAAATGTACGGCCAG
CAACGTCGGTTCGAGATGGCGCTCGATGACGCCAACTACCTCTGATAGTTGAGTCGATACTTCGGCGATC
ACCGCTTCCCTCATACTCTTCCTTTTTCAATATTATTGAAGCATTTATCAGGGTTATTGTCTCATGAGCG
TATACATATTTGAATGTATTTAGAAAAATATTAATTGCGTTGCGCTCACTGCCCGCTTTCCAGTCGGGAA
ACCTGTCGTGCCAGCTGCATTAATGAATCGGCCAACGCGCGGGGAGAGGCGGTTTGCGTATTGGGCGCCA
GGGTGGTTTTTCTTTTCACCAGTGAGACGGGCAACAGCTGATTGCCCTTCACCGCCTGGCCCTGAGAGAG
TTGCAGCAAGCGGTCCACGCTGGTTTGCCCCAGCAGGCGAAAATCCTGTTTGATGGTGGTTAATGGCGGG
ATATAACATGAGCTGTCTTCGGTATCGTCGTATCCCACTACCGAGATATCCGCACCAACGCGCAGCCCGG
ACTCGGTAATGGCGCGCATTGCGCCCAGCGCCATCTGATCGTTGGCAACCAGCATCGCAGTGGGAACGAT
GCCCTCATTCAGCATTTGCATGGTTTGTTGAAAACCGGACATGGCACTCCAGTCGCCTTCCCGTTCCGCT
ATCGGCTGAATTTGATTGCGAGTGAGATATTTATGCCAGCCAGCCAGACGCAGACGCGCCGAGACAGAAC
TTAATGGGCCCGCTAACAGTGCGATTTGCTGGTGACCCAATGCGACCAGATGCTCCACGCCCAGTCGCGT
ACCGTCTTCATGGGAGAAAATAATACTGTTGATGGGTGTCTGGTCAGAGACATCAAGAAATAACGCCGGA
ACATTAGTGCAGGCAGCTTCCACAGCAATGGCATCCTGGTCATCCAGCGGATAGTTAATGATCAGCCCAC
TGACGCGTTGCGCGAGAAGATTGTGCACCGCCGCTTTACAGGCTTCGACGCCGCTTCGTTCTACCATCGA
CACCACCACGCTGGCACCCAGTTGATCGGCGCGAGATTTAATCGCCGCGACAATTTGCGACGGCGCGTGC
AGGGCCAGACTGGAGGTGGCAACGCCAATCAGCAACGACTGTTTGCCCGCCAGTTGTTGTGCCACGCGGT
TGGGAATGTAATTCAGCTCCGCCATCGCCGCTTCCACTTTTTCCCGCGTTTTCGCAGAAACGTGGCTGGC
CTGGTTCACCACGCGGGAAACGGTCTGATAAGAGACACCGGCATACTCTGCGACATCGTATAACGTTACT
GGTTTCACATTCACCACCCTGAATTGACTCTCTTCCGGGCGCTATCATGCCATACCGCGAAAGGTTTTGC
ACCATAGGCCAAATAGGCCGT
Features (pLannotate 1.2.2; 12 found; start..end, strand, type, name):
    774..914     -  misc_feature   bom: basis of mobility region from pBR322
   1016..1207    -  CDS            rop: Rop protein, which maintains plasmids at low copy number; rop
   1248..1304    +  CDS            mbeC (fragment): MBEC_ECOLX - Experimental evidence at protein level: Swiss-Prot protein existence level 1. Required for efficient mobilization of ColE1 plasmid and is thus essential to promote the specific transfer of the plasmid during conjugation. Probably functions by inducing DNA bending, helping the MbeA relaxase to melt the DNA around the nic site and cleave the phosphodiester bond. Binds specifically double-stranded DNA (dsDNA) containing the ColE1 oriT but does not recognize the inverted repeat (IR). From Escherichia coli.
   1318..1362    +  terminator     rrnB T1 terminator: transcription terminator T1 from the E. coli rrnB gene
   1547..1819    +  CDS            rpoZ (sequence withheld): RPOZ_ECO24 - Experimental evidence at protein level: Swiss-Prot protein existence level 1. Promotes RNA polymerase assembly. Latches the N- and C- terminal regions of the beta' subunit thereby facilitating its interaction with the beta and alpha subunits. From Escherichia coli O139:H28 (strain E24377A / ETEC).
   1832..1858    +  CDS            Myc (fragment): Myc (human c-Myc proto-oncogene) epitope tag
   1859..2500    +  CDS            cry1Ab (fragment): CR1AB_BACTA - Also known as bt2, cry-1-2, cry1A(b), cryIA(b), cryIC1. Experimental evidence at protein level: Swiss-Prot protein existence level 1. Promotes colloidosmotic lysis by binding to the midgut epithelial cells of many lepidopteran larvae. From Bacillus thuringiensis subsp. aizawai.
   2582..3373    -  CDS            SmR: aminoglycoside adenylyltransferase (Murphy, 1985); aadA; confers resistance to spectinomycin and streptomycin
   3374..3459    -  promoter       AmpR promoter (fragment): bla
   3475..4557    -  CDS            lacI: lac repressor; lacI; The lac repressor binds to the lac operator to inhibit transcription in E. coli. This inhibition can be relieved by adding lactose or isopropyl-β-D-thiogalactopyranoside (IPTG).
   4558..4624    -  promoter       lacIq promoter (fragment): lacI (mutant); In the lacIq allele, a single base change in the promoter boosts expression of the lacI gene about 10-fold.
   4640..588     +  rep_origin     ori (across the origin): high-copy-number ColE1/pMB1/pBR322/pUC origin of replication
