[The description below was written by a language model from this plasmid's Addgene catalogue record and pLannotate feature annotations shown in this document.]
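Description:
pAB082d is a bacterial expression plasmid built on a ColE1-type backbone for use in E. coli, deposited as part of a toolkit for the directed evolution of protein-protein interactions. The associated work applied continuous evolution to Bacillus thuringiensis toxins. It replicates from a ColE1/pMB1-family origin and is catalogued as high copy. The annotated sequence also retains the pBR322-derived bom region, a rop gene and a small mbeC fragment, which are remnants of the natural ColE1 mobilisation and copy-control region. Selection is by spectinomycin through the aadA (SmR) aminoglycoside adenylyltransferase gene, which appears to be driven by a fragment of the bla (AmpR) promoter. A lacI gene under a lacIq promoter fragment is also present, supplying lac repressor.

The payload is a synthetic fusion expressed from the Ppro1 promoter. That promoter is named in the catalogue entry but not picked up by the automated annotation. An rrnB T1 terminator lies upstream and probably insulates the cassette from read-through transcription. The open reading frame joins rpoZ, the omega subunit of E. coli RNA polymerase, to a short sequence annotated as a Myc epitope fragment, followed by a roughly 640 bp toxin segment. The annotation tool matched this segment to cry1Ab, while the record names it Cry1Ac-d2B, apparently a portion of the toxin rather than the full protein; the two toxins are closely related.

Fusing a protein to rpoZ is the standard arrangement for a bacterial two-hybrid system. If the fused domain binds a partner tethered to DNA near a reporter promoter, RNA polymerase is recruited and transcription is activated. The plasmid therefore most likely supplies the polymerase-recruiting half of such a binding assay or selection, although the record does not state its binding partner or companion plasmids.
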