Addgene plasmid #79236: pAB082d
Purpose: Directed Evolution of Protein-Protein Interactions
Depositing lab: David Liu. Depositing organization: Harvard University. Publication: Continuous evolution of Bacillus thuringiensis toxins overcomes insect resistance. Badran AH, Guzov VM, Huai Q, Kemp MM, Vishwanath P, Kain W, Nance AM, Evdokimov A, Moshiri F, Turner KH, Wang P, Malvar T, Liu DR. Nature. 2016 May 5;533(7601):58-63. doi: 10.1038/nature17938. Epub 2016 Apr 27. PubMed 27120167.
Backbone
  Vector backbone: ColEI
  Backbone manufacturer: David Liu Lab
  Backbone size w/o insert (bp): 2992
  Vector type: Bacterial Expression
Growth in bacteria
  Bacterial resistance: Spectinomycin, 50 μg/mL
  Growth temperature: 37°C
  Growth strain: NEB Turbo
  Copy number: High Copy
Gene/Insert
  Gene/Insert name: Ppro1 rpoZ-Cry1Ac-d2B
  Species: Synthetic
  Promoter: Ppro1
  Cloning method: Ligation Independent Cloning
  Sequencing primers: 5′ n/a; 3′ n/a
Terms and licenses: Academic/Nonprofit Terms; Industry Terms: Not Available to Industry
How to cite: pAB082d was a gift from David Liu (Addgene plasmid # 79236 ; http://n2t.net/addgene:79236 ; RRID:Addgene_79236)
