>Addgene plasmid #79236 | pAB082d | addgene partial sequence | sequence record 151461 | Spect-F 5'-cagcccgtcatacttgaagc-3'
GATCGCTTGGCCTCGCGCGCAGATCAGTTGGAAGAATTTGTCCACTACGTGAAAGGCGAGATCACCAAGG
TAGTCGGCAAATAAACGCCATGGGCATTAAAAAATGCCCTCTTGGGTTATCAAGAGGGTCATTATATTTG
CTGAGGAGTGCCGTTAATTAAGTTAATTATTAAATTCAGCACTACGATGTATCCAAGAGAACATAGGAGC
TCTTATTATACTTACACTACTATTACTAAAGCCTGAACGAAACATTGAAACATGGCTTAATCGATGACTA
AATCCTTGCCTAGGTGGCACGTTGTTATTCTGTGGCGGTATTTCATCCAGCGAATCTACCGTTCCGCTTT
TTCTGTATACAGCGGATGGCAAATTTGAGGAGGTTCCATAAGCAAATTCTGTCCCGTCAAGAACAGATAG
TTGTTGATTATTTATCCCTATATTAAAAGGTCTTCTATATAAAGTGGACGATAATGTTCTATACACGCCC
TGACCTAGTTGAGCAACAATACGTTGTTGTGGAGCTGCATTTCCCATAGTTCCATATAGCGGAAAAGTGA
ATTCTGGCCCCGAAAACCCTACAGGAGAAGCCATTATTTGATGCCCTGACCAATAATAATAACCCCTATG
AGCATCCGTATAGATGGTTATACTGTTAAGTATATCCATCAAATGTGGACTCCTAATACTTCTTTCTATG
CCCTGAGCCGAGCCTCGAAAACTACCATCAAA
