>Addgene plasmid #79236 | pAB082d | addgene partial sequence | sequence record 151462 | pGEX3 5'-CCGGGAGCTGCATGTGTCAGAGG-3'
ACGCGCGAGGCAGCTGCGGTAAAGCTCATCAGCGTGGTCGTGAAGCGATTCACAGATGTCTGCCTGTTCA
TCCGCGTCCAGCTCGTTGAGTTTCTCCAGAAGCGTTAATGTCTGGCTTCTGATAAAGCGGGCCATGTTAA
GGGCGGTTTTTTCCTGTTTGGTCACTGATGCCTCCGTGTAAGGGGGATTTCTGTTCATGGGGGTAATGAT
ACCGATGAAACGAGAGAGGATGCTCACGATACGGGTTACTGATGATGAACAAGAGGACATCCGGTCAAAT
AAAACGAAAGGCTCAGTCGAAAGACTGGGCCTTTCGTTTTGCTGAGGATTCTAGAGCACAGCTAACACCA
CGTCGTCCCTATCTGCTGCCCTAGGTCTATGAGTGGTTGCTGGATAACTTTACGGGCATGCATAAGGCTC
GGTATCTATATTCAGGGAGACCACAACGGTTTCCCTCTACAAATAATTTTGTTTAACTTTTACTAGAGTA
AGGAGGAAAAAAAA
[273 nt withheld, positions 505-777]
GCGGCCGCGGAACAA
